Addgene plasmid #200332: pSAH58 - [ASERp | gfp | tbb-2 UTR]
Purpose: gfp BioPart for ASER neurons. (1) Mark neurons or (2) cell-specific expression of transgenes (N or C-terminal fusions, or untagged). Compatible with single-copy insertion (MosTI) or arrays.
Depositing lab: Christian Froekjaer-Jensen. Depositing organization: King Abdullah University of Science and Technology (KAUST).
Backbone
  Vector backbone: Twist Amp High
  Backbone manufacturer: Twist Biosciences
  Vector type: Worm Expression
Growth in bacteria
  Bacterial resistance: Ampicillin, 100 μg/mL
  Growth temperature: 37°C
  Growth strain: DH5alpha
  Copy number: High Copy
Gene/Insert
  Gene/Insert name: [ASERp | gfp | tbb-2 UTR]
  Species: C. elegans (nematode)
  Promoter: WBGene00001532, gcy-5
  Cloning method: Restriction Enzyme; 5′ cloning site Unknown (unknown if destroyed)
Terms and licenses: Academic/Nonprofit Terms; Industry Terms: Not Available to Industry
Depositor comments: See www.wormbuilder.org/BioParts for more information.
How to cite: pSAH58 - [ASERp | gfp | tbb-2 UTR] was a gift from Christian Froekjaer-Jensen (Addgene plasmid # 200332 ; http://n2t.net/addgene:200332 ; RRID:Addgene_200332)
