[The description below was written by a language model from this plasmid's Addgene catalogue record and pLannotate feature annotations shown in this document.]
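Description:
pSAH58 is a C. elegans expression plasmid built on the high-copy Twist Amp High synthesis backbone. It is propagated in E. coli through a ColE1/pUC-type origin and selected with ampicillin via the β-lactamase gene and its native promoter. It belongs to a collection of modular "BioParts" and carries a compact cassette, [ASERp | gfp | tbb-2 UTR]. In this cassette, regulatory sequence from the guanylyl cyclase gene gcy-5 drives gfp specifically in the ASER chemosensory neuron, and the transcript ends in the 3′ UTR/terminator of the β-tubulin gene tbb-2.

In the feature table of the 4,663-nt sequence, the GFP coding region appears as two adjacent Aequorea victoria-derived fragments separated by a short gap. This may reflect an intron-containing, worm-adapted gfp, though the record does not say so. A partial match to the tbb-2 terminator follows directly. The gcy-5 promoter itself was not annotated; it presumably occupies the unannotated region upstream of gfp. The table also lists a fragment of unc-119, a loxP site spanning the sequence origin, an attB1-like site and a small lacZα remnant. The record does not explain these elements. A partial unc-119 segment and loxP site would fit the stated compatibility with MosTI single-copy insertion, but that link is an inference.

The stated uses are to mark ASER neurons with green fluorescence or to serve as a scaffold for cell-specific transgene expression, with the gene of interest fused to the N- or C-terminus of GFP or expressed untagged. The plasmid can be delivered either as a single-copy MosTI insertion or in extrachromosomal arrays.
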