Features (pLannotate 1.2.2; 10 found; start..end, strand, type, name):
    462..758     +  CDS            cEGFP (fragment): cEGFP is a basic (constitutively fluorescent) green fluorescent protein published in 2008, derived from Aequorea victoria.
    800..1357    +  CDS            Q80R (fragment): Q80R is a fluorescent protein, derived from Aequorea victoria.
   1380..1549    +  terminator     tbb-2 terminator (fragment): tbb-2; transcription terminator for the C. elegans tubulin beta-2 gene
   2098..2686    -  rep_origin     ori: high-copy-number ColE1/pMB1/pBR322/pUC origin of replication
   2803..2827    -  protein_bind   attB1: mutant version of attB; recombination site for the Gateway® BP reaction BP Clonase™
   2927..3787    -  CDS            AmpR: β-lactamase; bla; confers resistance to ampicillin, carbenicillin, and related antibiotics
   3788..3892    -  promoter       AmpR promoter: bla
   3979..4022    -  CDS            lacZα (fragment): LacZα fragment of β-galactosidase; lacZ fragment
   4077..4529    +  CDS            unc-119 (fragment): UN119_CAEEL - Experimental evidence at protein level: Swiss-Prot protein existence level 1. Myristoyl-binding protein that acts as a cargo adapter: specifically binds the myristoyl moiety of a subset of N-terminally myristoylated proteins and is required for their localization. Plays a key role in ciliary membrane localization of proteins. Required for the establishment or function of the nervous system. From Caenorhabditis elegans.
   4646..16      +  protein_bind   loxP (across the origin): Cre-mediated recombination occurs in the 8-bp core sequence (GCATACAT). Cre recombinase
>Addgene plasmid #200332 | pSAH58 - [ASERp | gfp | tbb-2 UTR] | addgene full sequence | sequence record 396943 | Addgene NGS Result
CATTATACGAAGTTATGATATCAAAAATGATTACGCCAAGCTGTAAGTTTAAACATGATCTTACTAACTA
ACTATTCTCATTTAAATTTTCAGAGCTTAAAAATGGCTGAAATCACTCACAACGATGGATACGCTAATGC
CTTCATTATTAAGCAAATTCAAGTATAATAACAACTATAAATAAGACCACCAAATTTTGAAATCCGGATT
AAAATGTTATTTTTGAATAGAGAAGTTTGATGCAGATACCAACAAGATTAAAACTTCAAACATTAAGCAA
GAAGCCCCCAAATGCGTATGGTTTCAAAGAAAAAGGTGCAAAATTGGGAAGATAATCTCGTTTAAGAAAA
GTTTGGAAATCTATTAAGACCAACCCCCAGAAGTAGTAGAATTTCAATTTACTATTTATTGTTTTCGAAA
AATTACTTATTCTGATGAAAAAGAGACCAAAAATGGGGCCCTCTAAGGGCGAAGAATTGTTCACGGGAGT
AGTCCCAATCTTAGTCGAGCTTGACGGAGGTGAGTTTTATTATCGATTTTCGGGATTTTCTACTTGTAAT
TACCTTTTGTTTTTAATAAGTTGCTTTTTTCCAGATGTTAATGGCCACAAGTTTTCCGTGTCTGGAGAAG
GAGAAGGCGACGCTACCTACGGTAAGCTGACCCTGAAGTTCATTTGCACTACTGGCAAGTTACCAGTACC
ATGGCCGACCCTGGTGACAACATTTTGCTACGGGGTTCAATGCTTCTCCAGATACCCAGGTAGGTTTTCA
GTTTCAATTTTTGTTGCAACTACCTCAACTCTATGTTTTCAGATCATATGAAAAGACACGACTTTTTTAA
ATCCGCCATGCCAGAGGGTTACGTTCAAGAACGTACCATTTTTTTTAAGGACGATGGTAACTACAAGACA
CGTGCGGAGGTTAAATTTGAAGGCGATACTCTCGTGAACCGTATTGAGCTCAAGGTAAATTTTTCAAGCT
TCTAAATTCCAAAATAAACCATTTTAATTTCTTAATTCCAGGGAATCGATTTCAAGGAAGATGGAAACAT
TTTGGGCCACAAGCTTGAATATAATTATAATAGTCATAATGTCTACATTATGGCCGACAAACAAAAAAAC
GGTATTAAGGTTAACTTCAAGATTCGCCACAATATCGAAGATGGATCTGTCCAACTTGCTGACCACTACC
AACAAAATACTCCAATTGGAGATGGACCGGTTTTGCTTCCAGATAACCACTACCTTTCCACTCAGTCTGC
CCTCTCTAAGGATCCGAATGAAAAACGTGACCATATGGTTCTTTTGGAGTTCGTTACCGCAGCAGGAATT
ACTCACGGAATGGATGAACTGTACAAGCCCGGGTGATGGTCTCTGAGCTATGCAAAATCCTTTCAAGCAT
TCCCTTCTTCTCTATCACTCTTCTTTCTTTTTGTCAAAAAATTCTCTCGCTAATTTATTTGCTTTTTTAA
TGTTATTATTTTATGACTTTTTATAGTCACTGAAAAGTTTGCATCTGAGTGAAGTGAATGCTATCAAAAT
GTGATTCTGATATCCAGGAAACGGAGAATCTGTGCGGCAATGTCTTATCATTTGAAACGCGCCGTATCGA
TGCTGACATCATGCGGCTCCCGTGTTAGTCGAGAAGATGGGTACGGGCCTTTATTCATCCAACACTCTAC
GGCTTCTTCAAGAGCTAGTAGGGCACCCTGTAGTTGGAAAGGGATTATTTCGTATGGCGAGCCCATACCG
TCTTTCTTGCGGAAGCTTAACACGATAGGAAGTTGGATAGTTTCGAACGATGGTTCCATACGGAACGCTG
TCTCAAGGATGAGTCTGACGGAGTGTAACTCGAAGGCTAGGTGGAGGCTCAGTGATGATAAGTCTGCGAT
GGTGGATGCATGTGTCATGGTCATAGCTGTTTCCTGTGTGAAATTGTTATCCGCTCAGAGGGCACAATCC
TATTCCGCGCTATCCGACAATCTCCAAGACATTAGGTGGAGTTCAGTTCGGCGTATGGCATATGTCGCTG
GAAAGAACATGTGAGCAAAAGGCCAGCAAAAGGCCAGGAACCGTAAAAAGGCCGCGTTGCTGGCGTTTTT
CCATAGGCTCCGCCCCCCTGACGAGCATCACAAAAATCGACGCTCAAGTCAGAGGTGGCGAAACCCGACA
GGACTATAAAGATACCAGGCGTTTCCCCCTGGAAGCTCCCTCGTGCGCTCTCCTGTTCCGACCCTGCCGC
TTACCGGATACCTGTCCGCCTTTCTCCCTTCGGGAAGCGTGGCGCTTTCTCATAGCTCACGCTGTAGGTA
TCTCAGTTCGGTGTAGGTCGTTCGCTCCAAGCTGGGCTGTGTGCACGAACCCCCCGTTCAGCCCGACCGC
TGCGCCTTATCCGGTAACTATCGTCTTGAGTCCAACCCGGTAAGACACGACTTATCGCCACTGGCAGCAG
CCACTGGTAACAGGATTAGCAGAGCGAGGTATGTAGGCGGTGCTACAGAGTTCTTGAAGTGGTGGCCTAA
CTACGGCTACACTAGAAGAACAGTATTTGGTATCTGCGCTCTGCTGAAGCCAGTTACCTTCGGAAAAAGA
GTTGGTAGCTCTTGATCCGGCAAACAAACCACCGCTGGTAGCGGTGGTTTTTTTGTTTGCAAGCAGCAGA
TTACGCGCAGAAAAAAAGGATCTCAAGAAGATCCTTTGATCTTTTCTACGGGGTCTGACGCTCTATTCAA
CAAAGCCGCCGTCCCGTCAAGTCAGCGTAAATGGGTAGGGGGCTTCAAATCGTCCTCGTGATACCAATTC
GGAGCCTGCTTTTTTGTACAAACTTGTTGATAATGGCAATTCAAGGATCTTCACCTAGATCCTTTTAAAT
TAAAAATGAAGTTTTAAATCAATCTAAAGTATATATGAGTAAACTTGGTCTGACAGTTACCAATGCTTAA
TCAGTGAGGCACCTATCTCAGCGATCTGTCTATTTCGTTCATCCATAGTTGCCTGACTCCCCGTCGTGTA
GATAACTACGATACGGGAGGGCTTACCATCTGGCCCCAGTGCTGCAATGATACCGCGAGAGCCACGCTCA
CCGGCTCCAGATTTATCAGCAATAAACCAGCCAGCCGGAAGGGCCGAGCGCAGAAGTGGTCCTGCAACTT
TATCCGCCTCCATCCAGTCTATTAATTGTTGCCGGGAAGCTAGAGTAAGTAGTTCGCCAGTTAATAGTTT
GCGCAACGTTGTTGCCATTGCTACAGGCATCGTGGTGTCACGCTCGTCGTTTGGTATGGCTTCATTCAGC
TCCGGTTCCCAACGATCAAGGCGAGTTACATGATCCCCCATGTTGTGCAAAAAAGCGGTTAGCTCCTTCG
GTCCTCCGATCGTTGTCAGAAGTAAGTTGGCCGCAGTGTTATCACTCATGGTTATGGCAGCACTGCATAA
TTCTCTTACTGTCATGCCATCCGTAAGATGCTTTTCTGTGACTGGTGAGTACTCAACCAAGTCATTCTGA
GAATAGTGTATGCGGCGACCGAGTTGCTCTTGCCCGGCGTCAATACGGGATAATACCGCGCCACATAGCA
GAACTTTAAAAGTGCTCATCATTGGAAAACGTTCTTCGGGGCGAAAACTCTCAAGGATCTTACCGCTGTT
GAGATCCAGTTCGATGTAACCCACTCGTGCACCCAACTGATCTTCAGCATCTTTTACTTTCACCAGCGTT
TCTGGGTGAGCAAAAACAGGAAGGCAAAATGCCGCAAAAAAGGGAATAAGGGCGACACGGAAATGTTGAA
TACTCATACTCTTCCTTTTTCAATATTATTGAAGCATTTATCAGGGTTATTGTCTCATGAGCGGATACAT
ATTTGAATGTATTTAGAAAAATAAACAAATAGGGGTTCCGCGCACATTTCCCCGAAAAGTGCCAGATACC
TGAAACAAAACCCATCGTACGGCCAAGGAAGTCTCCAATAACTGTGATCCACCACAAGCGCCAGGGTTTT
CCCAGTCACGACGTTGTAAAACGACGGCCAGTCATGCATAATCCGCACGCATCTGGAATAAGGAAGTGCC
ATTCCGCCTGACCTAAGTGCTTTTCGAGATCGCCAAACCGGAGAACGATCAGGAGAATGATGAGTCGCCA
CAGGAGTCGGCAAGATACGTGCGTTATAGATTTGCTCCAAACTTTTTGAAACTCAAAACGGTCGGAGCAA
CTGTGGAATTCAAAGTAGGAGACATCCCAATCCATCATTTCCGAATGATCGAACGTCACTTCTTCAAAGA
TCGCCTTCTGAAGTGTTTTGACTTTGAATTCGGATTCTGTATTCCGAATTCACGAAACAACTGTGAACAT
ATCTATGAGTTCCCTCAACTCTCTCAACAACTCAGTGAGTCATTATTCTAAAAAGTACAATTCAAAAGAC
TAATCTCTTTTTCAGTGGACGACATGATCAACAATCCAAACGAGACTCGTTCTGACAGCTTCTATTTCGT
CGATAACAAACTCGTCATGCACAACAAAGCCGACTACTCATATGATGCATAAATCTTCATTGTTGAGTTT
ATCTTGTTGATTTTTGAATAAATTATCAACTCTTTACTTTTTAATGGGTTATGAAATAAATAAACATTGA
AAACTGATAAACAACGTTCATCTCTATAACTTCGTATAGCATA
